>Addgene plasmid #13220 | pc3XB-ZF86 | addgene partial sequence | sequence record 19604 | CMV-F 5'-CGCAAATGGGCGGTAGGCGTG-3'
AGCTCTCTGGCTAACTAGAGAACCACTGCTTACTGGCTTATCGAAATTAATACGACTCACTATAGGGAGA
CCCAAGCTGGCTAGCGTTTAAACGGGCCCTCTAGACCCGGGGAGAAGCCTTACAAATGCCCAGAATGTGG
AAAGAGTTTTAGCCAAAAGTCTTCCCTCATCGCTCACCAGAGAACACATACCGGTGGATCCTCTGCACAG
TAGTAAGCTTAAGTTTAAACCGCTGATCAGCCTCGACTGTGCCTTCTAGTTGCCAGCCATCTGTTGTTTG
CCCCTCCCCCGTGCCTTCCTTGACCCTGGAAGGTGCCACTCCCACTGTCCTTTCCTAATAAAATGAGGAA
ATTGCATCGCATTGTCTGAGTAGGTGTCATTCTATTCTGGGGGGTGGGGTGGGGCAGGACAGCAAGGGGG
AGGATTGGGAAGACAATAGCAGGCATGCTGGGGATGCGGTGGGCTCTATGGCTTCTGAGGCGGAAAGAAC
CAGCTGGGGCTCTAGGGGGTATCCCC
[124 nt withheld, positions 517-640]
C
[82 nt withheld, positions 642-723]
