[The description below was written by a language model from this plasmid's Addgene catalogue record.]
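Description:
pc3XB-ZF86 is a mammalian expression-type plasmid built on pc3XB, a modified version of the Invitrogen pcDNA3 backbone of about 5.4 kb. It is maintained in E. coli as a high-copy plasmid under ampicillin selection, and the backbone also carries a neomycin resistance marker that allows G418 selection in mammalian cells. No feature table accompanies the record, so the promoter and other regulatory elements are not explicitly listed. The use of a T7 primer for sequencing into the 5′ end of the insert is consistent with the pcDNA3 layout, in which a T7 promoter site lies just upstream of the cloning region.

The insert, ZF86, is a very short (about 90 bp) fragment encoding a single zinc finger module, cloned between XbaI and BamHI sites that are both preserved. According to the depositor, this finger comes from the Barbas module set and recognises the DNA triplet ATA. The plasmid belongs to the Zinc Finger Consortium Modular Assembly Kit v1.0, a standardised archive of individual finger modules. In this scheme, each module serves as a building block rather than a functional protein on its own. The retained flanking restriction sites allow fingers with different triplet specificities to be excised and joined in series to build multi-finger arrays that recognise longer target sequences. Such arrays can then be fused to a nuclease domain to create zinc finger nucleases for targeted genome modification, which is the application described in the associated publication.
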