Addgene plasmid #13220: pc3XB-ZF86
Depositing lab: Daniel Voytas. Depositing organization: Iowa State University. Publication: Standardized reagents and protocols for engineering zinc finger nucleases by modular assembly. Wright DA, Thibodeau-Beganny S, Sander JD, Winfrey RJ, Hirsh AS, Eichtinger M, Fu F, Porteus MH, Dobbs D, Voytas DF, Joung JK. Nat Protoc. 2006;1(3):1637-52. doi: 10.1038/nprot.2006.259 PubMed 17406455.
Backbone
  Vector backbone: pc3XB
  Backbone manufacturer: Modified Invitrogen pcDNA3
  Backbone size w/o insert (bp): 5400
  Vector type: Mammalian Expression
  Selectable markers: Neomycin (select with G418)
Growth in bacteria
  Bacterial resistance: Ampicillin, 100 μg/mL
  Growth temperature: 37°C
  Growth strain: XL1 Blue
  Copy number: High Copy
Gene/Insert
  Gene/Insert name: ZF86
  Insert size (bp): 90
  Cloning method: Restriction Enzyme; 5′ cloning site XbaI (not destroyed); 3′ cloning site BamHI (not destroyed)
  Sequencing primers: 5′ T7
Terms and licenses: Academic/Nonprofit Terms; Industry Terms: Not Available to Industry
Depositor comments: Part of the Zinc Finger Consortium Modular Assembly Kit v1.0. Finger protein sequence: PGEKPYKCPECGKSFSQKSSLIAHQRTH. Target DNA sequence: ATA. This zinc finger is derived from the Barbas module set.
How to cite: pc3XB-ZF86 was a gift from Daniel Voytas (Addgene plasmid # 13220 ; http://n2t.net/addgene:13220 ; RRID:Addgene_13220)
